Addgene plasmid #142398: TFORF1537
Purpose: Lentiviral vector for overexpressing transcription factor ORFs with unique 24-bp barcodes. Barcodes facilitate identification of transcription factors in pooled screens.
Depositing lab: Feng Zhang. Depositing organization: Broad Institute. Publication: A transcription factor atlas of directed differentiation. Joung J, Ma S, Tay T, Geiger-Schuller KR, Kirchgatterer PC, Verdine VK, Guo B, Arias-Garcia MA, Allen WE, Singh A, Kuksenko O, Abudayyeh OO, Gootenberg JS, Fu Z, Macrae RK, Buenrostro JD, Regev A, Zhang F. Cell. 2023 Jan 5;186(1):209-229.e26. doi: 10.1016/j.cell.2022.11.026. PubMed 36608654.
Backbone
  Vector backbone: pLX_TRC317
  Backbone manufacturer: Broad Institute Genetic Perturbation Platform
  Backbone size w/o insert (bp): 8264
  Vector type: Mammalian Expression, Lentiviral
  Selectable markers: Puromycin
Growth in bacteria
  Bacterial resistance: Ampicillin, 100 μg/mL
  Growth temperature: 37°C
  Growth strain: NEB Stable
  Copy number: High Copy
Gene/Insert
  Gene/Insert name: ZBTB45
  Species: H. sapiens (human)
  Insert size (bp): 1637
  Entrez Gene: ZBTB45 (a.k.a. ZNF499, FLJ14486, DKFZp547H249)
  Promoter: EF1a
  Cloning method: Unknown
  Sequencing primers: 5′ GGGTGGAGACTGAAGTTAGGCCAG; 3′ CACATAGCGTAAAAGGAGCAACATAG
Terms and licenses: Academic/Nonprofit Terms; Industry Terms: Not Available to Industry
Depositor comments: NM_001316978,NM_032792,NM_001316981,NM_001316979,NM_001316982,NM_001316980,XM_006723445,ENST00000354590,ENST00000594051,ENST00000600990 . The transcription factor ORF portion of this plasmid was synthesized by Genewiz. Please test multiple small colonies in case of plasmid recombination. To make this collection available in a timely manner, a portion of this collection was not fully sequenced by Addgene. If an Addgene verified full plasmid sequence is not available, please contact us prior to placing an order to request the full sequence.
How to cite: TFORF1537 was a gift from Feng Zhang (Addgene plasmid # 142398 ; http://n2t.net/addgene:142398 ; RRID:Addgene_142398)
