[The description below was written by a language model from this plasmid's Addgene catalogue record and pLannotate feature annotations shown in this document.]
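Description:
TFORF1537 is a lentiviral mammalian expression plasmid built on the pLX_TRC317 backbone, carrying the human transcription factor ZBTB45 (also known as ZNF499) as one member of a barcoded transcription factor ORF collection. In bacteria it is maintained through a high-copy ColE1/pUC-type origin and selected with ampicillin via the β-lactamase gene. An f1 origin and remnants of a lac/lacZα cloning region flanked by T7 and T3 promoters are also present in the backbone. The record notes that the plasmid can be prone to recombination.

The transfer cassette has a third-generation, self-inactivating layout. An RSV promoter drives a truncated HIV-1 5' LTR, followed by the Ψ packaging signal with a gag fragment, the Rev response element for Rev-dependent export of the genomic RNA, a cPPT/CTS, and a ΔU3 3' LTR followed by an SV40 polyadenylation signal. Inside the LTRs, SV40 early promoter and origin sequences sit upstream of the puromycin N-acetyltransferase gene, which allows selection of transduced cells. Downstream, the EF-1α promoter drives constitutive expression of the synthesized ZBTB45 ORF, and a WPRE after the ORF enhances transcript stability and expression. The unique 24-bp barcode described for the collection is not annotated in the feature table. It may lie in the short interval between the ORF and the WPRE, where a U6 promoter fragment is called, but the record does not say so.

The construct is intended for overexpressing ZBTB45 in mammalian cells, particularly in pooled screens where the barcode identifies which transcription factor each cell received, as in studies of directed differentiation.
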