Features (pLannotate 1.2.2; 31 found; start..end, strand, type, name):
      5..231     +  promoter       RSV promoter: Rous sarcoma virus enhancer/promoter
    232..412     +  LTR            5' LTR (truncated): truncated 5' long terminal repeat (LTR) from HIV-1
    459..584     +  misc_feature   HIV-1 Ψ: packaging signal of human immunodeficiency virus type 1
    568..931     +  CDS            HIV-1 gag (fragment): gag protein from human immunodeficiency virus 1; gag
   1077..1310    +  misc_feature   RRE: The Rev response element (RRE) of HIV-1 allows for Rev-dependent mRNA export from the nucleus to the cytoplasm.
   1687..1713    +  CDS            Rev (fragment): human immunodeficiency virus 1 (HIV-1) Rev protein; rev; enhances nuclear export of unspliced and incompletely spliced viral mRNAs
   1720..1743    +  promoter       SV40 promoter (fragment): SV40 early promoter
   1744..1815    +  promoter       SV40 promoter (fragment): SV40 enhancer and early promoter
   1839..1974    +  rep_origin     SV40 ori: SV40 origin of replication
   2020..2616    +  CDS            PuroR (fragment): puromycin N-acetyltransferase; pac from Streptomyces; confers resistance to puromycin
   2665..2782    +  misc_feature   cPPT/CTS: central polypurine tract and central termination sequence of HIV-1
   2847..2913    +  CDS            small t antigen (fragment): SV40 (simian virus 40) small t antigen
   2920..4098    +  promoter       EF-1α promoter: strong constitutive promoter for human elongation factor EF-1α
   4115..5647    +  CDS            ZBTB45: ZBT45_HUMAN - Also known as ZNF499. Experimental evidence at protein level: Swiss-Prot protein existence level 1. May be involved in transcriptional regulation (Probable). In the central nervous system, may play a role in glial cell differentiation (By similarity). From Homo sapiens (Human).
   5663..5716    +  promoter       U6 promoter (fragment): RNA polymerase III promoter for human U6 snRNA
   5758..6346    +  misc_feature   WPRE: woodchuck hepatitis virus posttranscriptional regulatory element
   6397..6416    +  misc_feature   cPPT/CTS (fragment): central polypurine tract and central termination sequence of HIV-1
   6418..6651    +  LTR            3' LTR (ΔU3): self-inactivating 3' long terminal repeat (LTR) from HIV-1
   6729..6850    +  polyA_signal   SV40 poly(A) signal: SV40 polyadenylation signal
   6890..7025    +  rep_origin     SV40 ori: SV40 origin of replication
   7046..7064    -  promoter       T7 promoter: promoter for bacteriophage T7 RNA polymerase
   7072..7227    +  CDS            lacZα (fragment): LacZα fragment of β-galactosidase; lacZ fragment
   7232..7660    +  rep_origin     f1 ori (sequence partly withheld): f1 bacteriophage origin of replication; arrow indicates direction of (+) strand synthesis
   7713..7817    +  promoter       AmpR promoter: bla
   7818..8678    +  CDS            AmpR: β-lactamase; bla; confers resistance to ampicillin, carbenicillin, and related antibiotics
   8849..9437    +  rep_origin     ori: high-copy-number ColE1/pMB1/pBR322/pUC origin of replication
   9620..9712    +  CDS            lacI (fragment): lac repressor; lacI; The lac repressor binds to the lac operator to inhibit transcription in E. coli. This inhibition can be relieved by adding lactose or isopropyl-β-D-thiogalactopyranoside (IPTG).
   9725..9746    +  protein_bind   CAP binding site: CAP binding activates transcription in the presence of cAMP. E. coli catabolite activator protein
   9761..9791    +  promoter       lac promoter: promoter for the E. coli lac operon
   9799..9815    +  protein_bind   lac operator: The lac repressor binds to the lac operator to inhibit transcription in E. coli. This inhibition can be relieved by adding lactose or isopropyl-β-D-thiogalactopyranoside (IPTG). lac repressor encoded by lacI
   9860..9878    +  promoter       T3 promoter: promoter for bacteriophage T3 RNA polymerase
>Addgene plasmid #142398 | TFORF1537 | addgene full sequence | sequence record 397145 | Addgene NGS Result
TTAATGTAGTCTTATGCAATACTCTTGTAGTCTTGCAACATGGTAACGATGAGTTAGCAACATGCCTTAC
AAGGAGAGAAAAAGCACCGTGCATGCCGATTGGTGGAAGTAAGGTGGTACGATCGTGCCTTATTAGGAAG
GCAACAGACGGGTCTGACATGGATTGGACGAACCACTGAATTGCCGCATTGCAGAGATATTGTATTTAAG
TGCCTAGCTCGATACATAAACGGGTCTCTCTGGTTAGACCAGATCTGAGCCTGGGAGCTCTCTGGCTAAC
TAGGGAACCCACTGCTTAAGCCTCAATAAAGCTTGCCTTGAGTGCTTCAAGTAGTGTGTGCCCGTCTGTT
GTGTGACTCTGGTAACTAGAGATCCCTCAGACCCTTTTAGTCAGTGTGGAAAATCTCTAGCAGTGGCGCC
CGAACAGGGACTTGAAAGCGAAAGGGAAACCAGAGGAGCTCTCTCGACGCAGGACTCGGCTTGCTGAAGC
GCGCACGGCAAGAGGCGAGGGGCGGCGACTGGTGAGTACGCCAAAAATTTTGACTAGCGGAGGCTAGAAG
GAGAGAGATGGGTGCGAGAGCGTCAGTATTAAGCGGGGGAGAATTAGATCGCGATGGGAAAAAATTCGGT
TAAGGCCAGGGGGAAAGAAAAAATATAAATTAAAACATATAGTATGGGCAAGCAGGGAGCTAGAACGATT
CGCAGTTAATCCTGGCCTGTTAGAAACATCAGAAGGCTGTAGACAAATACTGGGACAGCTACAACCATCC
CTTCAGACAGGATCAGAAGAACTTAGATCATTATATAATACAGTAGCAACCCTCTATTGTGTGCATCAAA
GGATAGAGATAAAAGACACCAAGGAAGCTTTAGACAAGATAGAGGAAGAGCAAAACAAAAGTAAGACCAC
CGCACAGCAAGCGGCCGCTGATCTTCAGACCTGGAGGAGGAGATATGAGGGACAATTGGAGAAGTGAATT
ATATAAATATAAAGTAGTAAAAATTGAACCATTAGGAGTAGCACCCACCAAGGCAAAGAGAAGAGTGGTG
CAGAGAGAAAAAAGAGCAGTGGGAATAGGAGCTTTGTTCCTTGGGTTCTTGGGAGCAGCAGGAAGCACTA
TGGGCGCAGCGTCAATGACGCTGACGGTACAGGCCAGACAATTATTGTCTGGTATAGTGCAGCAGCAGAA
CAATTTGCTGAGGGCTATTGAGGCGCAACAGCATCTGTTGCAACTCACAGTCTGGGGCATCAAGCAGCTC
CAGGCAAGAATCCTGGCTGTGGAAAGATACCTAAAGGATCAACAGCTCCTGGGGATTTGGGGTTGCTCTG
GAAAACTCATTTGCACCACTGCTGTGCCTTGGAATGCTAGTTGGAGTAATAAATCTCTGGAACAGATTTG
GAATCACACGACCTGGATGGAGTGGGACAGAGAAATTAACAATTACACAAGCTTAATACACTCCTTAATT
GAAGAATCGCAAAACCAGCAAGAAAAGAATGAACAAGAATTATTGGAATTAGATAAATGGGCAAGTTTGT
GGAATTGGTTTAACATAACAAATTGGCTGTGGTATATAAAATTATTCATAATGATAGTAGGAGGCTTGGT
AGGTTTAAGAATAGTTTTTGCTGTACTTTCTATAGTGAATAGAGTTAGGCAGGGATATTCACCATTATCG
TTTCAGACCCACCTCCCAACCCCGAGGGGACCCATGCATTGCATCTCAATTAGTCAGCAACCAGGTGTGG
AAAGTCCCCAGGCTCCCCAGCAGGCAGAAGTATGCAAAGCATGCGTCTCAATTAGTCAGCAACCATAGTC
CCGCCCCTAACTCCGCCCATCCCGCCCCTAACTCCGCCCAGTTCCGCCCATTCTCCGCCCCATGGCTGAC
TAATTTTTTTTATTTATGCAGAGGCCGAGGCCGCCTCGGCCTCTGAGCTATTCCAGAAGTAGTGAGGAGG
CTTTTTTGGAGGCCTAGGCTTTTGCAAAAAGCTTTCTAGAGGTACCACCGGAGCTTACCATGACCGAGTA
CAAGCCCACGGTGCGCCTCGCCACCCGCGACGACGTCCCCAGGGCCGTACGCACCCTCGCCGCCGCGTTC
GCCGACTACCCCGCCACGCGCCACACCGTCGATCCGGACCGCCACATCGAGCGGGTCACCGAGCTGCAAG
AACTCTTCCTCACGCGCGTCGGGCTCGACATCGGCAAGGTGTGGGTCGCGGACGACGGCGCCGCCGTGGC
GGTCTGGACCACGCCGGAGAGCGTCGAAGCGGGGGCGGTGTTCGCCGAGATCGGCCCGCGCATGGCCGAG
TTGAGCGGTTCCCGGCTGGCCGCGCAGCAACAGATGGAAGGCCTCCTGGCGCCGCACCGGCCCAAGGAGC
CCGCGTGGTTCCTGGCCACCGTCGGCGTCTCGCCCGACCACCAGGGCAAGGGTCTGGGCAGCGCCGTCGT
GCTCCCCGGAGTGGAGGCGGCCGAGCGCGCCGGGGTGCCCGCCTTCCTGGAGACCTCCGCGCCCCGCAAC
CTCCCCTTCTACGAGCGGCTCGGCTTCACCGTCACCGCCGACGTCGAGGTGCCCGAAGGACCGCGCACCT
GGTGCATGACCCGCAAGCCCGGTGCCAGTTAACGAATTCTAGATCTTGAGACAAATGGCAGTATTCATCC
ACAATTTTAAAAGAAAAGGGGGGATTGGGGGGTACAGTGCAGGGGAAAGAATAGTAGACATAATAGCAAC
AGACATACAAACTAAAGAATTACAAAAACAAATTACAAAAATTCAAAATTTTCGGGTTTATTACAGGGAC
AGCAGAGATCCACTTTGGCGCCGGCTCGAGGCCTGCAGGTGCAAAGATGGATAAAGTTTTAAACAGAGAG
GAATCTTTGCAGCTAATGGACCTTCTAGGTCTTGAAAGGAGTGGGAATTGGCTCCGGTGCCCGTCAGTGG
GCAGAGCGCACATCGCCCACAGTCCCCGAGAAGTTGGGGGGAGGGGTCGGCAATTGAACCGGTGCCTAGA
GAAGGTGGCGCGGGGTAAACTGGGAAAGTGATGTCGTGTACTGGCTCCGCCTTTTTCCCGAGGGTGGGGG
AGAACCGTATATAAGTGCAGTAGTCGCCGTGAACGTTCTTTTTCGCAACGGGTTTGCCGCCAGAACACAG
GTAAGTGCCGTGTGTGGTTCCCGCGGGCCTGGCCTCTTTACGGGTTATGGCCCTTGCGTGCCTTGAATTA
CTTCCACCTGGCTGCAGTACGTGATTCTTGATCCCGAGCTTCGGGTTGGAAGTGGGTGGGAGAGTTCGAG
GCCTTGCGCTTAAGGAGCCCCTTCGCCTCGTGCTTGAGTTGAGGCCTGGCCTGGGCGCTGGGGCCGCCGC
GTGCGAATCTGGTGGCACCTTCGCGCCTGTCTCGCTGCTTTCGATAAGTCTCTAGCCATTTAAAATTTTT
GATGACCTGCTGCGACGCTTTTTTTCTGGCAAGATAGTCTTGTAAATGCGGGCCAAGATCTGCACACTGG
TATTTCGGTTTTTGGGGCCGCGGGCGGCGACGGGGCCCGTGCGTCCCAGCGCACATGTTCGGCGAGGCGG
GGCCTGCGAGCGCGGCCACCGAGAATCGGACGGGGGTAGTCTCAAGCTGGCCGGCCTGCTCTGGTGCCTG
GCCTCGCGCCGCCGTGTATCGCCCCGCCCTGGGCGGCAAGGCTGGCCCGGTCGGCACCAGTTGCGTGAGC
GGAAAGATGGCCGCTTCCCGGCCCTGCTGCAGGGAGCTCAAAATGGAGGACGCGGCGCTCGGGAGAGCGG
GCGGGTGAGTCACCCACACAAAGGAAAAGGGCCTTTCCGTCCTCAGCCGTCGCTTCATGTGACTCCACGG
AGTACCGGGCGCCGTCCAGGCACCTCGATTAGTTCTCGAGCTTTTGGAGTACGTCGTCTTTAGGTTGGGG
GGAGGGGTTTTATGCGATGGAGTTTCCCCACACTGAGTGGGTGGAGACTGAAGTTAGGCCAGCTTGGCAC
TTGATGTAATTCTCCTTGGAATTTGCCCTTTTTGAGTTTGGATCTTGGTTCATTCTCAAGCCTCAGACAG
TGGTTCAAAGTTTTTTTCTTCCATTTCAGGTGTCGTGAGGCTAGCACCGCCACCATGGCGGCTGCAGAGG
CTGTGCATCACATACACCTGCAGAACTTCTCACGCTCTCTGCTTGAGACCCTCAATGGGCAGAGGCTTGG
GGGACACTTCTGTGACGTGACTGTGCGCATTCGTGAAGCTTCGCTGCGTGCCCACCGCTGCGTGCTGGCG
GCCGGCTCACCCTTCTTCCAAGACAAGCTGCTGCTCGGCCACTCTGAGATCCGTGTGCCTCCGGTGGTGC
CCGCGCAGACAGTGCGACAGCTGGTAGAGTTCCTGTACAGCGGTTCGCTCGTTGTGGCGCAGGGTGAAGC
CCTGCAGGTGCTCACGGCCGCGTCAGTGCTTCGCATACAGACAGTTATCGACGAATGCACGCAGATTATC
GCCCGCGCTCGAGCCCCGGGCACCTCTGCGCCCACGCCCCTGCCCACCCCTGTGCCCCCGCCACTCGCAC
CTGCGCAGCTGCGTCACCGCCTGCGCCACCTGCTGGCTGCACGTCCCCCGGGGCACCCCGGTGCTGCACA
CAGCCGTAAGCAGCGCCAGCCCGCGCGTTTGCAGCTGCCAGCGCCCCCAACACCTGCCAAGGCTGAGGGG
CCTGATGCTGACCCCTCACTGTCCGCGGCCCCTGATGACCGAGGTGACGAGGATGACGAGGAAAGTGACG
ATGAGACCGATGGCGAGGATGGCGAAGGTGGCGGCCCAGGCGAGGGCCAGGCACCTCCTTCCTTCCCAGA
CTGTGCTGCTGGCTTCCTCACTGCTGCTGCTGACAGCGCGTGCGAGGAGCCCCCTGCACCCACTGGCCTC
GCTGACTACAGTGGTGCCGGGAGAGATTTTCTTCGGGGAGCTGGGTCAGCTGAGGACGTATTTCCAGACA
GCTATGTATCCACTTGGCACGACGAGGATGGCGCTGTCCCCGAAGGCTGTCCCACTGAGACCCCTGTCCA
GCCCGACTGCATACTGTCTGGATCCCGCCCGCCTGGTGTGAAGACCCCAGGGCCGCCCGTTGCACTCTTC
CCCTTTCACTTGGGTGCCCCTGGGCCACCCGCACCACCCCCTTCAGCACCATCGGGGCCAGCCCCTGCGC
CCCCACCCGCCTTCTACCCCACACTCCAGCCCGAGGCAGCCCCCAGTACTCAGCTGGGGGAGGTCCCGGC
TCCCTCTGCTGCTCCCACCACGGCCCCCTCAGGCACCCCTGCTCGCACCCCAGGTGCTGAGCCACCTACG
TATGAGTGCAGCCACTGTCGCAAGACGTTCAGCTCCCGGAAAAACTACACCAAGCACATGTTCATCCACT
CGGGGGAGAAGCCGCACCAGTGCGCCGTGTGCTGGCGATCCTTCTCTCTACGCGACTACCTGCTCAAACA
CATGGTCACGCACACCGGCGTGCGCGCCTTCCAGTGCGCCGTCTGCGCCAAGCGCTTCACGCAGAAGAGC
TCGCTCAACGTGCACATGCGCACTCACCGGCCCGAGCGCGCGCCCTGCCCCGCCTGCGGCAAGGTCTTCT
CGCACCGCGCGCTGCTGGAGCGCCACCTGGCGGCGCACCCTGCGCCCTAGTAATGAACTAGTCCGTAACT
TGAAAGTATTTCGATTTCTTGGCTTTATATATCTTGTGGAAAGGACGACGGTGACCTAGCATCCGTTCTT
GCACGCGTTAAGTCGACAATCAACCTCTGGATTACAAAATTTGTGAAAGATTGACTGGTATTCTTAACTA
TGTTGCTCCTTTTACGCTATGTGGATACGCTGCTTTAATGCCTTTGTATCATGCTATTGCTTCCCGTATG
GCTTTCATTTTCTCCTCCTTGTATAAATCCTGGTTGCTGTCTCTTTATGAGGAGTTGTGGCCCGTTGTCA
GGCAACGTGGCGTGGTGTGCACTGTGTTTGCTGACGCAACCCCCACTGGTTGGGGCATTGCCACCACCTG
TCAGCTCCTTTCCGGGACTTTCGCTTTCCCCCTCCCTATTGCCACGGCGGAACTCATCGCCGCCTGCCTT
GCCCGCTGCTGGACAGGGGCTCGGCTGTTGGGCACTGACAATTCCGTGGTGTTGTCGGGGAAATCATCGT
CCTTTCCTTGGCTGCTCGCCTGTGTTGCCACCTGGATTCTGCGCGGGACGTCCTTCTGCTACGTCCCTTC
GGCCCTCAATCCAGCGGACCTTCCTTCCCGCGGCCTGCTGCCGGCTCTGCGGCCTCTTCCGCGTCTTCGC
CTTCGCCCTCAGACGAGTCGGATCTCCCTTTGGGCCGCCTCCCCGCGTCGACTTTAAGACCAATGACTTA
CAAGGCAGCTGTAGATCTTAGCCACTTTTTAAAAGAAAAGGGGGGACTGGAAGGGCTAATTCACTCCCAA
CGAAGACAAGATCTGCTTTTTGCTTGTACTGGGTCTCTCTGGTTAGACCAGATCTGAGCCTGGGAGCTCT
CTGGCTAACTAGGGAACCCACTGCTTAAGCCTCAATAAAGCTTGCCTTGAGTGCTTCAAGTAGTGTGTGC
CCGTCTGTTGTGTGACTCTGGTAACTAGAGATCCCTCAGACCCTTTTAGTCAGTGTGGAAAATCTCTAGC
AGTACGTATAGTAGTTCATGTCATCTTATTATTCAGTATTTATAACTTGCAAAGAAATGAATATCAGAGA
GTGAGAGGAACTTGTTTATTGCAGCTTATAATGGTTACAAATAAAGCAATAGCATCACAAATTTCACAAA
TAAAGCATTTTTTTCACTGCATTCTAGTTGTGGTTTGTCCAAACTCATCAATGTATCTTATCATGTCTGG
CTCTAGCTATCCCGCCCCTAACTCCGCCCATCCCGCCCCTAACTCCGCCCAGTTCCGCCCATTCTCCGCC
CCATGGCTGACTAATTTTTTTTATTTATGCAGAGGCCGAGGCCGCCTCGGCCTCTGAGCTATTCCAGAAG
TAGTGAGGAGGCTTTTTTGGAGGCCTAGGGACGTACCCAATTCGCCCTATAGTGAGTCGTATTACGCGCG
CTCACTGGCCGTCGTTTTACAACGTCGTGACTGGGAAAACCCTGGCGTTACCCAACTTAATCGCCTTGCA
GCACATCCCCCTTTCGCCAGCTGGCGTAATAGCGAAGAGGCCCGCACCGATCGCCCTTCCCAACAGTTGC
GCAGCCTGAATGGCGAATGGG
[124 nt withheld, positions 7232-7355]
C
[91 nt withheld, positions 7357-7447]
A
[49 nt withheld, positions 7449-7497]
CCTTTGACGTTGGAGTCCACGTTCTTT
[37 nt withheld, positions 7525-7561]
ACCCTATCTCGGTCTATTCTTTTGATTTATAAGGGATTTTGCCGATTTCGGCCTATTGGTTAAAAAATGA
GCTGATTTAACAAAAATTTAACGCGAATTTTAACAAAATATTAACGCTTACAATTTAGGTGGCACTTTTC
GGGGAAATGTGCGCGGAACCCCTATTTGTTTATTTTTCTAAATACATTCAAATATGTATCCGCTCATGAG
ACAATAACCCTGATAAATGCTTCAATAATATTGAAAAAGGAAGAGTATGAGTATTCAACATTTCCGTGTC
GCCCTTATTCCCTTTTTTGCGGCATTTTGCCTTCCTGTTTTTGCTCACCCAGAAACGCTGGTGAAAGTAA
AAGATGCTGAAGATCAGTTGGGTGCACGAGTGGGTTACATCGAACTGGATCTCAACAGCGGTAAGATCCT
TGAGAGTTTTCGCCCCGAAGAACGTTTTCCAATGATGAGCACTTTTAAAGTTCTGCTATGTGGCGCGGTA
TTATCCCGTATTGACGCCGGGCAAGAGCAACTCGGTCGCCGCATACACTATTCTCAGAATGACTTGGTTG
AGTACTCACCAGTCACAGAAAAGCATCTTACGGATGGCATGACAGTAAGAGAATTATGCAGTGCTGCCAT
AACCATGAGTGATAACACTGCGGCCAACTTACTTCTGACAACGATCGGAGGACCGAAGGAGCTAACCGCT
TTTTTGCACAACATGGGGGATCATGTAACTCGCCTTGATCGTTGGGAACCGGAGCTGAATGAAGCCATAC
CAAACGACGAGCGTGACACCACGATGCCTGTAGCAATGGCAACAACGTTGCGCAAACTATTAACTGGCGA
ACTACTTACTCTAGCTTCCCGGCAACAATTAATAGACTGGATGGAGGCGGATAAAGTTGCAGGACCACTT
CTGCGCTCGGCCCTTCCGGCTGGCTGGTTTATTGCTGATAAATCTGGAGCCGGTGAGCGTGGGTCTCGCG
GTATCATTGCAGCACTGGGGCCAGATGGTAAGCCCTCCCGTATCGTAGTTATCTACACGACGGGGAGTCA
GGCAACTATGGATGAACGAAATAGACAGATCGCTGAGATAGGTGCCTCACTGATTAAGCATTGGTAACTG
TCAGACCAAGTTTACTCATATATACTTTAGATTGATTTAAAACTTCATTTTTAATTTAAAAGGATCTAGG
TGAAGATCCTTTTTGATAATCTCATGACCAAAATCCCTTAACGTGAGTTTTCGTTCCACTGAGCGTCAGA
CCCCGTAGAAAAGATCAAAGGATCTTCTTGAGATCCTTTTTTTCTGCGCGTAATCTGCTGCTTGCAAACA
AAAAAACCACCGCTACCAGCGGTGGTTTGTTTGCCGGATCAAGAGCTACCAACTCTTTTTCCGAAGGTAA
CTGGCTTCAGCAGAGCGCAGATACCAAATACTGTTCTTCTAGTGTAGCCGTAGTTAGGCCACCACTTCAA
GAACTCTGTAGCACCGCCTACATACCTCGCTCTGCTAATCCTGTTACCAGTGGCTGCTGCCAGTGGCGAT
AAGTCGTGTCTTACCGGGTTGGACTCAAGACGATAGTTACCGGATAAGGCGCAGCGGTCGGGCTGAACGG
GGGGTTCGTGCACACAGCCCAGCTTGGAGCGAACGACCTACACCGAACTGAGATACCTACAGCGTGAGCT
ATGAGAAAGCGCCACGCTTCCCGAAGGGAGAAAGGCGGACAGGTATCCGGTAAGCGGCAGGGTCGGAACA
GGAGAGCGCACGAGGGAGCTTCCAGGGGGAAACGCCTGGTATCTTTATAGTCCTGTCGGGTTTCGCCACC
TCTGACTTGAGCGTCGATTTTTGTGATGCTCGTCAGGGGGGCGGAGCCTATGGAAAAACGCCAGCAACGC
GGCCTTTTTACGGTTCCTGGCCTTTTGCTGGCCTTTTGCTCACATGTTCTTTCCTGCGTTATCCCCTGAT
TCTGTGGATAACCGTATTACCGCCTTTGAGTGAGCTGATACCGCTCGCCGCAGCCGAACGACCGAGCGCA
GCGAGTCAGTGAGCGAGGAAGCGGAAGAGCGCCCAATACGCAAACCGCCTCTCCCCGCGCGTTGGCCGAT
TCATTAATGCAGCTGGCACGACAGGTTTCCCGACTGGAAAGCGGGCAGTGAGCGCAACGCAATTAATGTG
AGTTAGCTCACTCATTAGGCACCCCAGGCTTTACACTTTATGCTTCCGGCTCGTATGTTGTGTGGAATTG
TGAGCGGATAACAATTTCACACAGGAAACAGCTATGACCATGATTACGCCAAGCGCGCAATTAACCCTCA
CTAAAGGGAACAAAAGCTGGAGCTGCAAGC
