>Addgene plasmid #142398 | TFORF1537 | depositor partial sequence | sequence record 279332 | Insert
ACCGCCACCATGGCGGCTGCAGAGGCTGTGCATCACATACACCTGCAGAACTTCTCACGCTCTCTGCTTG
AGACCCTCAATGGGCAGAGGCTTGGGGGACACTTCTGTGACGTGACTGTGCGCATTCGTGAAGCTTCGCT
GCGTGCCCACCGCTGCGTGCTGGCGGCCGGCTCACCCTTCTTCCAAGACAAGCTGCTGCTCGGCCACTCT
GAGATCCGTGTGCCTCCGGTGGTGCCCGCGCAGACAGTGCGACAGCTGGTAGAGTTCCTGTACAGCGGTT
CGCTCGTTGTGGCGCAGGGTGAAGCCCTGCAGGTGCTCACGGCCGCGTCAGTGCTTCGCATACAGACAGT
TATCGACGAATGCACGCAGATTATCGCCCGCGCTCGAGCCCCGGGCACCTCTGCGCCCACGCCCCTGCCC
ACCCCTGTGCCCCCGCCACTCGCACCTGCGCAGCTGCGTCACCGCCTGCGCCACCTGCTGGCTGCACGTC
CCCCGGGGCACCCCGGTGCTGCACACAGCCGTAAGCAGCGCCAGCCCGCGCGTTTGCAGCTGCCAGCGCC
CCCAACACCTGCCAAGGCTGAGGGGCCTGATGCTGACCCCTCACTGTCCGCGGCCCCTGATGACCGAGGT
GACGAGGATGACGAGGAAAGTGACGATGAGACCGATGGCGAGGATGGCGAAGGTGGCGGCCCAGGCGAGG
GCCAGGCACCTCCTTCCTTCCCAGACTGTGCTGCTGGCTTCCTCACTGCTGCTGCTGACAGCGCGTGCGA
GGAGCCCCCTGCACCCACTGGCCTCGCTGACTACAGTGGTGCCGGGAGAGATTTTCTTCGGGGAGCTGGG
TCAGCTGAGGACGTATTTCCAGACAGCTATGTATCCACTTGGCACGACGAGGATGGCGCTGTCCCCGAAG
GCTGTCCCACTGAGACCCCTGTCCAGCCCGACTGCATACTGTCTGGATCCCGCCCGCCTGGTGTGAAGAC
CCCAGGGCCGCCCGTTGCACTCTTCCCCTTTCACTTGGGTGCCCCTGGGCCACCCGCACCACCCCCTTCA
GCACCATCGGGGCCAGCCCCTGCGCCCCCACCCGCCTTCTACCCCACACTCCAGCCCGAGGCAGCCCCCA
GTACTCAGCTGGGGGAGGTCCCGGCTCCCTCTGCTGCTCCCACCACGGCCCCCTCAGGCACCCCTGCTCG
CACCCCAGGTGCTGAGCCACCTACGTATGAGTGCAGCCACTGTCGCAAGACGTTCAGCTCCCGGAAAAAC
TACACCAAGCACATGTTCATCCACTCGGGGGAGAAGCCGCACCAGTGCGCCGTGTGCTGGCGATCCTTCT
CTCTACGCGACTACCTGCTCAAACACATGGTCACGCACACCGGCGTGCGCGCCTTCCAGTGCGCCGTCTG
CGCCAAGCGCTTCACGCAGAAGAGCTCGCTCAACGTGCACATGCGCACTCACCGGCCCGAGCGCGCGCCC
TGCCCCGCCTGCGGCAAGGTCTTCTCGCACCGCGCGCTGCTGGAGCGCCACCTGGCGGCGCACCCTGCGC
CCTAGTAATGAACTAGTCCGTAACTTGAAAGTATTTCGATTTCTTGGCTTTATATATCTTGTGGAAAGGA
CGACGGTGACCTAGCATCCGTTCTTGC
