>Addgene plasmid #142398 | TFORF1537 | depositor partial sequence | sequence record 279333 | Barcode
CGGTGACCTAGCATCCGTTCTTGC
